Addgene plasmid #120060: pMaCTag-Z17
Purpose: Template for C-terminal PCR tagging of mammalian genes (Zeocin selection) with mEos4b
Depositing lab: Michael Knop. Depositing organization: Universitaet Heidelberg. Publication: CRISPR-Cas12a-assisted PCR tagging of mammalian genes. Fueller J, Herbst K, Meurer M, Gubicza K, Kurtulmus B, Knopf JD, Kirrmaier D, Buchmuller BC, Pereira G, Lemberg MK, Knop M. J Cell Biol. 2020 Jun 1;219(6). pii: 151766. doi: 10.1083/jcb.201910210. PubMed 32406907.
Backbone
  Vector backbone: pFA6a
  Backbone size w/o insert (bp): 2412
  Vector type: PCR Template
  Selectable markers: Zeocin
Growth in bacteria
  Bacterial resistance: Ampicillin, 100 μg/mL
  Growth temperature: 37°C
  Growth strain: DH5alpha
  Copy number: High Copy
Gene/Insert
  Gene/Insert name: mEos4b
  Species: H. sapiens (human)
  Promoter: None
  Tag / fusion protein: mEos4b (C terminal on backbone)
  Cloning method: Restriction Enzyme; 5′ cloning site BamHI (not destroyed); 3′ cloning site SpeI (not destroyed)
  Sequencing primers: 5′ SP6; 3′ AAACCACAACTAGAATGCAGTG
Terms and licenses: Academic/Nonprofit Terms; Industry Terms: Not Available to Industry
Depositor comments: Template plasmid for C-terminal PCR tagging of mammalian genes. For M1 and M2 tagging oligo design please visit www.pcr-tagging.com Please visit https://www.biorxiv.org/content/early/2018/11/20/473876 for BioRxiv preprint
How to cite: pMaCTag-Z17 was a gift from Michael Knop (Addgene plasmid # 120060 ; http://n2t.net/addgene:120060 ; RRID:Addgene_120060)
