[The description below was written by a language model from this plasmid's Addgene catalogue record, the feature table of its GenBank file and pLannotate feature annotations shown in this document.]
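Description:
pMaCTag-Z17 is a 4.5 kb PCR template plasmid built on the pFA6a backbone, used for C-terminal tagging of endogenous mammalian genes by the CRISPR-Cas12a-assisted PCR tagging method. It is not meant to be an expression vector in its own right. It is maintained in E. coli through a high-copy ColE1/pUC-type origin and an ampicillin resistance gene (bla with its own promoter). Flanking SP6 and T7 phage promoters serve mainly as sequencing landmarks.

The amplifiable cassette begins with a promoterless coding sequence for mEos4b, a monomeric, fixation-resistant green-to-red photoconvertible fluorescent protein derived from mEos2, followed by an SV40 polyadenylation signal. Because the tag has no promoter, it is expressed only after in-frame integration at the 3′ end of a target gene, which places the fusion under that gene's native regulation. Downstream lies a Zeocin selection unit: the SV40 enhancer/early promoter (with the embedded SV40 origin), a Kozak sequence, the Sh ble resistance gene and a bGH polyadenylation signal. A human U6 RNA polymerase III promoter follows at the end of the cassette. In this tagging strategy, the gene-specific oligos (called M1 and M2 in the record) add homology arms, and the U6 promoter is positioned to drive a Cas12a crRNA supplied through the reverse oligo, although the record does not spell out this detail. Two loxP sites bracket the marker and U6 promoter, which should allow Cre-mediated removal of these elements after selection, leaving the tag and its polyadenylation signal.

The catalogue lists the insert species as human, although one feature annotation attributes mEos4b to the coral Lobophyllia hemprichii. The two feature tables agree in content and differ only by a small offset in coordinates.
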