LOCUS       Exported 4546 bp ds-DNA circular SYN 12-MAY-2021
DEFINITION  Template for C-terminal PCR tagging of mammalian genes (Zeocin
            selection) with mEos4b.
ACCESSION   .
VERSION     .
KEYWORDS    pMaCTag-Z17
SOURCE      synthetic DNA construct
  ORGANISM  synthetic DNA construct
REFERENCE   1 (bases 1 to 4546)
  AUTHORS   Fueller J, Herbst K, Meurer M, Gubicza K, Kurtulmus B, Knopf JD,
            Kirrmaier D, Buchmuller BC, Pereira G, Lemberg MK, Knop M
  TITLE     CRISPR-Cas12a-assisted PCR tagging of mammalian genes.
  JOURNAL   J Cell Biol. 2020 Jun 1;219(6). pii: 151766. doi:
            10.1083/jcb.201910210.
  PUBMED    32406907
REFERENCE   2 (bases 1 to 4546)
  AUTHORS   .
  TITLE     Direct Submission
  JOURNAL   Exported May 12, 2021 from SnapGene Server 1.1.58
            http://www.snapgene.com
FEATURES             Location/Qualifiers
     source          1..4546
                     /organism="synthetic DNA construct"
                     /mol_type="other DNA"
     CDS             64..744
                     /codon_start=1
                     /product="fixation-resistant truly monomeric green-to-red
                     photoswitchable fluorescent protein (Paez-Segala et al.,
                     2015)"
                     /label=mEos4b
                     /note="derived from mEos2"
                     /translation="VSAIKPDMRIKLRMEGNVNGHHFVIDGDGTGKPYEGKQTMDLEVK
                     EGGPLPFAFDILTTAFHYGNRVFVKYPDNIQDYFKQSFPKGYSWERSLTFEDGGICNAR
                     NDITMEGDTFYNKVRFYGTNFPANGPVMQKKTLKWEPSTEKMYVRDGVLTGDIEMALLL
                     EGNAHYRCDFRTTYKAKEKGVKLPGAHFVDHAIEILSHDKDYNKVKLYEHAVAHSGLPD
                     NARR"
     polyA_signal    751..872
                     /label=SV40 poly(A) signal
                     /note="SV40 polyadenylation signal"
     primer_bind     complement(788..807)
                     /label=SV40pA-R
                     /note="SV40 polyA, reverse primer"
     primer_bind     842..861
                     /label=EBV-rev
                     /note="SV40 polyA terminator, reverse primer"
     protein_bind    879..912
                     /label=loxP
                     /bound_moiety="Cre recombinase"
                     /note="Cre-mediated recombination occurs in the 8-bp core
                     sequence (GCATACAT)."
     promoter        919..1235
                     /label=SV40 promoter
                     /note="SV40 enhancer and early promoter"
     rep_origin      1086..1221
                     /label=SV40 ori
                     /note="SV40 origin of replication"
     primer_bind     1148..1167
                     /label=SV40pro-F
                     /note="SV40 promoter/origin, forward primer"
     regulatory      1242..1251
                     /regulatory_class="other"
                     /note="vertebrate consensus sequence for strong initiation
                     of translation (Kozak, 1987)"
     CDS             1248..1622
                     /codon_start=1
                     /gene="Sh ble from Streptoalloteichus hindustanus"
                     /product="antibiotic-binding protein"
                     /label=BleoR
                     /note="confers resistance to bleomycin, phleomycin, and
                     Zeocin(TM)"
                     /translation="MAKLTSAVPVLTARDVAGAVEFWTDRLGFSRDFVEDDFAGVVRDD
                     VTLFISAVQDQVVPDNTLAWVWVRGLDELYAEWSEVVSTNFRDASGPAMTEIGEQPWGR
                     EFALRDPAGNCVHFVAEEQD"
     polyA_signal    1632..1856
                     /label=bGH poly(A) signal
                     /note="bovine growth hormone polyadenylation signal"
     promoter        1863..2103
                     /label=U6 promoter
                     /note="RNA polymerase III promoter for human U6 snRNA"
     primer_bind     1863..1883
                     /label=hU6-F
                     /note="Human U6 promoter, forward primer"
     primer_bind     2034..2053
                     /label=LKO.1 5'
                     /note="Human U6 promoter, forward primer"
     protein_bind    2113..2146
                     /label=loxP
                     /bound_moiety="Cre recombinase"
                     /note="Cre-mediated recombination occurs in the 8-bp core
                     sequence (GCATACAT)."
     primer_bind     complement(2183..2202)
                     /label=T7
                     /note="T7 promoter, forward primer"
     promoter        complement(2184..2202)
                     /label=T7 promoter
                     /note="promoter for bacteriophage T7 RNA polymerase"
     primer_bind     complement(2289..2306)
                     /label=L4440
                     /note="L4440 vector, forward primer"
     rep_origin      complement(2460..3048)
                     /direction=LEFT
                     /label=ori
                     /note="high-copy-number ColE1/pMB1/pBR322/pUC origin of
                     replication"
     primer_bind     complement(2540..2559)
                     /label=pBR322ori-F
                     /note="pBR322 origin, forward primer"
     CDS             complement(3219..4079)
                     /codon_start=1
                     /gene="bla"
                     /product="beta-lactamase"
                     /label=AmpR
                     /note="confers resistance to ampicillin, carbenicillin, and
                     related antibiotics"
                     /translation="MSIQHFRVALIPFFAAFCLPVFAHPETLVKVKDAEDQLGARVGYI
                     ELDLNSGKILESFRPEERFPMMSTFKVLLCGAVLSRIDAGQEQLGRRIHYSQNDLVEYS
                     PVTEKHLTDGMTVRELCSAAITMSDNTAANLLLTTIGGPKELTAFLHNMGDHVTRLDRW
                     EPELNEAIPNDERDTTMPVAMATTLRKLLTGELLTLASRQQLIDWMEADKVAGPLLRSA
                     LPAGWFIADKSGAGERGSRGIIAALGPDGKPSRIVVIYTTGSQATMDERNRQIAEIGAS
                     LIKHW"
     primer_bind     3842..3861
                     /label=Amp-R
                     /note="Ampicillin resistance gene, reverse primer"
     promoter        complement(4080..4184)
                     /gene="bla"
                     /label=AmpR promoter
     primer_bind     4252..4270
                     /label=pBRforEco
                     /note="pBR322 vectors, upsteam of EcoRI site, forward
                     primer"
     primer_bind     complement(4308..4330)
                     /label=pGEX 3'
                     /note="pGEX vectors, reverse primer"
     primer_bind     4430..4449
                     /label=pRS-marker
                     /note="pRS vectors, use to sequence yeast selectable
                     marker"
     promoter        4530..2
                     /label=SP6 promoter
                     /note="promoter for bacteriophage SP6 RNA polymerase"
     primer_bind     4530..1
                     /label=SP6
                     /note="SP6 promoter, forward primer"
ORIGIN
        1 gaacgcggcc gccagctgaa gcttcgtacg tcaggtggag gaggtagtgg cggaggcgga
       61 tccgtgagtg cgattaagcc agacatgagg atcaaactcc gtatggaagg caacgtaaac
      121 gggcaccact ttgtgatcga cggagatggt acaggcaagc cttatgaggg aaaacagacc
      181 atggatcttg aagtcaaaga gggcggacct ctgccttttg cctttgatat cctgaccact
      241 gcattccatt acggcaacag ggtattcgtg aaatatccag acaacataca agactatttt
      301 aagcagtcgt ttcctaaggg gtattcgtgg gaacgaagct tgactttcga agacgggggc
      361 atttgcaatg ccagaaacga cataacaatg gaaggggaca ctttctataa taaagttcga
      421 ttttatggta ccaactttcc cgccaatggt ccagttatgc agaagaagac gctgaaatgg
      481 gagccctcca ctgagaaaat gtatgtgcgt gatggagtgc tgacgggtga tattgagatg
      541 gctttgttgc ttgaaggaaa tgcccattac cgatgtgact tcagaactac ttacaaagct
      601 aaggagaagg gtgtcaagtt accaggcgcc cactttgtgg accacgccat tgagatttta
      661 agccatgaca aagattacaa caaggttaag ctgtatgagc atgctgttgc tcattctgga
      721 ttgcctgaca atgccagacg atgaactagt aacttgttta ttgcagctta taatggttac
      781 aaataaagca atagcatcac aaatttcaca aataaagcat ttttttcact gcattctagt
      841 tgtggtttgt ccaaactcat caatgtatct tagtcgatat aacttcgtat agcatacatt
      901 atacgaagtt atgtcgacgg tgtggaaagt ccccaggctc cccagcaggc agaagtatgc
      961 aaagcatgca tctcaattag tcagcaacca ggtgtggaaa gtccccaggc tccccagcag
     1021 gcagaagtat gcaaagcatg catctcaatt agtcagcaac catagtcccg cccctaactc
     1081 cgcccatccc gcccctaact ccgcccagtt ccgcccattc tccgccccat ggctgactaa
     1141 ttttttttat ttatgcagag gccgaggccg cctcggcctc tgagctattc cagaagtagt
     1201 gaggaggctt ttttggaggc ctaggctttt gcaaagaatt cgccaccatg gccaagttga
     1261 ccagtgccgt tccggtgctc accgcgcgcg acgtcgccgg agcggtcgag ttctggaccg
     1321 accggctcgg gttctcccgg gacttcgtgg aggacgactt cgccggtgtg gtccgggacg
     1381 acgtgaccct gttcatcagc gcggtccagg accaggtggt gccggacaac accctggcct
     1441 gggtgtgggt gcgcggcctg gacgagctgt acgccgagtg gtcggaggtc gtgtccacga
     1501 acttccggga cgcctccggg ccggccatga ccgagatcgg cgagcagccg tgggggcggg
     1561 agttcgccct gcgcgacccg gccggcaact gcgtgcactt cgtggccgag gagcaggact
     1621 gactgcagcg actgtgcctt ctagttgcca gccatctgtt gtttgcccct cccccgtgcc
     1681 ttccttgacc ctggaaggtg ccactcccac tgtcctttcc taataaaatg aggaaattgc
     1741 atcgcattgt ctgagtaggt gtcattctat tctggggggt ggggtggggc aggacagcaa
     1801 gggggaggat tgggaagaca atagcaggca tgctggggat gcggtgggct ctatggctcg
     1861 aggagggcct atttcccatg attccttcat atttgcatat acgatacaag gctgttagag
     1921 agataattgg aattaatttg actgtaaaca caaagatatt agtacaaaat acgtgacgta
     1981 gaaagtaata atttcttggg tagtttgcag ttttaaaatt atgttttaaa atggactatc
     2041 atatgcttac cgtaacttga aagtatttcg atttcttggc tttatatatc ttgtggaaag
     2101 gacgaaacac cgataacttc gtatagcata cattatacga agttatggta ccgatgcagc
     2161 tagcccgcgg atctgccggt ctccctatag tgagtcgtat taatttcgat aagccaggtt
     2221 aacctgcatt aatgaatcgg ccaacgcgcg gggagaggcg gtttgcgtat tgggcgctct
     2281 tccgcttcct cgctcactga ctcgctgcgc tcggtcgttc ggctgcggcg agcggtatca
     2341 gctcactcaa aggcggtaat acggttatcc acagaatcag gggataacgc aggaaagaac
     2401 atgtgagcaa aaggccagca aaaggccagg aaccgtaaaa aggccgcgtt gctggcgttt
     2461 ttccataggc tccgcccccc tgacgagcat cacaaaaatc gacgctcaag tcagaggtgg
     2521 cgaaacccga caggactata aagataccag gcgtttcccc ctggaagctc cctcgtgcgc
     2581 tctcctgttc cgaccctgcc gcttaccgga tacctgtccg cctttctccc ttcgggaagc
     2641 gtggcgcttt ctcaatgctc acgctgtagg tatctcagtt cggtgtaggt cgttcgctcc
     2701 aagctgggct gtgtgcacga accccccgtt cagcccgacc gctgcgcctt atccggtaac
     2761 tatcgtcttg agtccaaccc ggtaagacac gacttatcgc cactggcagc agccactggt
     2821 aacaggatta gcagagcgag gtatgtaggc ggtgctacag agttcttgaa gtggtggcct
     2881 aactacggct acactagaag gacagtattt ggtatctgcg ctctgctgaa gccagttacc
     2941 ttcggaaaaa gagttggtag ctcttgatcc ggcaaacaaa ccaccgctgg tagcggtggt
     3001 ttttttgttt gcaagcagca gattacgcgc agaaaaaaag gatctcaaga agatcctttg
     3061 atcttttcta cggggtctga cgctcagtgg aacgaaaact cacgttaagg gattttggtc
     3121 atgagattat caaaaaggat cttcacctag atccttttaa attaaaaatg aagttttaaa
     3181 tcaatctaaa gtatatatga gtaaacttgg tctgacagtt accaatgctt aatcagtgag
     3241 gcacctatct cagcgatctg tctatttcgt tcatccatag ttgcctgact ccccgtcgtg
     3301 tagataacta cgatacggga gggcttacca tctggcccca gtgctgcaat gataccgcga
     3361 gacccacgct caccggctcc agatttatca gcaataaacc agccagccgg aagggccgag
     3421 cgcagaagtg gtcctgcaac tttatccgcc tccatccagt ctattaattg ttgccgggaa
     3481 gctagagtaa gtagttcgcc agttaatagt ttgcgcaacg ttgttgccat tgctacaggc
     3541 atcgtggtgt cacgctcgtc gtttggtatg gcttcattca gctccggttc ccaacgatca
     3601 aggcgagtta catgatcccc catgttgtgc aaaaaagcgg ttagctcctt cggtcctccg
     3661 atcgttgtca gaagtaagtt ggccgcagtg ttatcactca tggttatggc agcactgcat
     3721 aattctctta ctgtcatgcc atccgtaaga tgcttttctg tgactggtga gtactcaacc
     3781 aagtcattct gagaatagtg tatgcggcga ccgagttgct cttgcccggc gtcaatacgg
     3841 gataataccg cgccacatag cagaacttta aaagtgctca tcattggaaa acgttcttcg
     3901 gggcgaaaac tctcaaggat cttaccgctg ttgagatcca gttcgatgta acccactcgt
     3961 gcacccaact gatcttcagc atcttttact ttcaccagcg tttctgggtg agcaaaaaca
     4021 ggaaggcaaa atgccgcaaa aaagggaata agggcgacac ggaaatgttg aatactcata
     4081 ctcttccttt ttcaatatta ttgaagcatt tatcagggtt attgtctcat gagcggatac
     4141 atatttgaat gtatttagaa aaataaacaa ataggggttc cgcgcacatt tccccgaaaa
     4201 gtgccacctg acgtctaaga aaccattatt atcatgacat taacctataa aaataggcgt
     4261 atcacgaggc cctttcgtct cgcgcgtttc ggtgatgacg gtgaaaacct ctgacacatg
     4321 cagctcccgg agacggtcac agcttgtctg taagcggatg ccgggagcag acaagcccgt
     4381 cagggcgcgt cagcgggtgt tggcgggtgt cggggctggc ttaactatgc ggcatcagag
     4441 cagattgtac tgagagtgca ccatatggac atattgtcgt tagaacgcgg ctacaattaa
     4501 tacataacct tatgtatcat acacatacga tttaggtgac actata
//
