Features (pLannotate 1.2.2; 16 found; start..end, strand, type, name):
      1..19      +  promoter       SP6 promoter: promoter for bacteriophage SP6 RNA polymerase
     81..758     +  CDS            mEos4b: mEos4b is a photoconvertible red fluorescent protein published in 2015, derived from Lobophyllia hemprichii. It has moderate acid sensitivity.
    768..889     +  polyA_signal   SV40 poly(A) signal: SV40 polyadenylation signal
    896..929     +  protein_bind   loxP: Cre-mediated recombination occurs in the 8-bp core sequence (GCATACAT). Cre recombinase
    936..1252    +  promoter       SV40 promoter: SV40 enhancer and early promoter
   1265..1639    +  CDS            BleoR: antibiotic-binding protein; Sh ble from Streptoalloteichus hindustanus; confers resistance to bleomycin, phleomycin, and Zeocin™
   1649..1873    +  polyA_signal   bGH poly(A) signal: bovine growth hormone polyadenylation signal
   1880..2120    +  promoter       U6 promoter: RNA polymerase III promoter for human U6 snRNA
   2130..2163    +  protein_bind   loxP: Cre-mediated recombination occurs in the 8-bp core sequence (GCATACAT). Cre recombinase
   2201..2219    -  promoter       T7 promoter: promoter for bacteriophage T7 RNA polymerase
   2241..2294    -  CDS            lacI (fragment): lac repressor; lacI; The lac repressor binds to the lac operator to inhibit transcription in E. coli. This inhibition can be relieved by adding lactose or isopropyl-β-D-thiogalactopyranoside (IPTG).
   2477..3065    -  rep_origin     ori: high-copy-number ColE1/pMB1/pBR322/pUC origin of replication
   3236..4096    -  CDS            AmpR: β-lactamase; bla; confers resistance to ampicillin, carbenicillin, and related antibiotics
   4097..4201    -  promoter       AmpR promoter: bla
   4296..4331    +  CDS            rop (fragment): Rop protein, which maintains plasmids at low copy number; rop
   4433..4484    +  misc_feature   bom (fragment): basis of mobility region from pBR322
>Addgene plasmid #120060 | pMaCTag-Z17 | addgene full sequence | sequence record 232669 | Addgene NGS Result
ATTTAGGTGACACTATAGAACGCGGCCGCCAGCTGAAGCTTCGTACGTCAGGTGGAGGAGGTAGTGGCGG
AGGCGGATCCGTGAGTGCGATTAAGCCAGACATGAGGATCAAACTCCGTATGGAAGGCAACGTAAACGGG
CACCACTTTGTGATCGACGGAGATGGTACAGGCAAGCCTTATGAGGGAAAACAGACCATGGATCTTGAAG
TCAAAGAGGGCGGACCTCTGCCTTTTGCCTTTGATATCCTGACCACTGCATTCCATTACGGCAACAGGGT
ATTCGTGAAATATCCAGACAACATACAAGACTATTTTAAGCAGTCGTTTCCTAAGGGGTATTCGTGGGAA
CGAAGCTTGACTTTCGAAGACGGGGGCATTTGCAATGCCAGAAACGACATAACAATGGAAGGGGACACTT
TCTATAATAAAGTTCGATTTTATGGTACCAACTTTCCCGCCAATGGTCCAGTTATGCAGAAGAAGACGCT
GAAATGGGAGCCCTCCACTGAGAAAATGTATGTGCGTGATGGAGTGCTGACGGGTGATATTGAGATGGCT
TTGTTGCTTGAAGGAAATGCCCATTACCGATGTGACTTCAGAACTACTTACAAAGCTAAGGAGAAGGGTG
TCAAGTTACCAGGCGCCCACTTTGTGGACCACGCCATTGAGATTTTAAGCCATGACAAAGATTACAACAA
GGTTAAGCTGTATGAGCATGCTGTTGCTCATTCTGGATTGCCTGACAATGCCAGACGATGAACTAGTAAC
TTGTTTATTGCAGCTTATAATGGTTACAAATAAAGCAATAGCATCACAAATTTCACAAATAAAGCATTTT
TTTCACTGCATTCTAGTTGTGGTTTGTCCAAACTCATCAATGTATCTTAGTCGATATAACTTCGTATAGC
ATACATTATACGAAGTTATGTCGACGGTGTGGAAAGTCCCCAGGCTCCCCAGCAGGCAGAAGTATGCAAA
GCATGCATCTCAATTAGTCAGCAACCAGGTGTGGAAAGTCCCCAGGCTCCCCAGCAGGCAGAAGTATGCA
AAGCATGCATCTCAATTAGTCAGCAACCATAGTCCCGCCCCTAACTCCGCCCATCCCGCCCCTAACTCCG
CCCAGTTCCGCCCATTCTCCGCCCCATGGCTGACTAATTTTTTTTATTTATGCAGAGGCCGAGGCCGCCT
CGGCCTCTGAGCTATTCCAGAAGTAGTGAGGAGGCTTTTTTGGAGGCCTAGGCTTTTGCAAAGAATTCGC
CACCATGGCCAAGTTGACCAGTGCCGTTCCGGTGCTCACCGCGCGCGACGTCGCCGGAGCGGTCGAGTTC
TGGACCGACCGGCTCGGGTTCTCCCGGGACTTCGTGGAGGACGACTTCGCCGGTGTGGTCCGGGACGACG
TGACCCTGTTCATCAGCGCGGTCCAGGACCAGGTGGTGCCGGACAACACCCTGGCCTGGGTGTGGGTGCG
CGGCCTGGACGAGCTGTACGCCGAGTGGTCGGAGGTCGTGTCCACGAACTTCCGGGACGCCTCCGGGCCG
GCCATGACCGAGATCGGCGAGCAGCCGTGGGGGCGGGAGTTCGCCCTGCGCGACCCGGCCGGCAACTGCG
TGCACTTCGTGGCCGAGGAGCAGGACTGACTGCAGCGACTGTGCCTTCTAGTTGCCAGCCATCTGTTGTT
TGCCCCTCCCCCGTGCCTTCCTTGACCCTGGAAGGTGCCACTCCCACTGTCCTTTCCTAATAAAATGAGG
AAATTGCATCGCATTGTCTGAGTAGGTGTCATTCTATTCTGGGGGGTGGGGTGGGGCAGGACAGCAAGGG
GGAGGATTGGGAAGACAATAGCAGGCATGCTGGGGATGCGGTGGGCTCTATGGCTCGAGGAGGGCCTATT
TCCCATGATTCCTTCATATTTGCATATACGATACAAGGCTGTTAGAGAGATAATTGGAATTAATTTGACT
GTAAACACAAAGATATTAGTACAAAATACGTGACGTAGAAAGTAATAATTTCTTGGGTAGTTTGCAGTTT
TAAAATTATGTTTTAAAATGGACTATCATATGCTTACCGTAACTTGAAAGTATTTCGATTTCTTGGCTTT
ATATATCTTGTGGAAAGGACGAAACACCGATAACTTCGTATAGCATACATTATACGAAGTTATGGTACCG
ATGCAGCTAGCCCGCGGATCTGCCGGTCTCCCTATAGTGAGTCGTATTAATTTCGATAAGCCAGGTTAAC
CTGCATTAATGAATCGGCCAACGCGCGGGGAGAGGCGGTTTGCGTATTGGGCGCTCTTCCGCTTCCTCGC
TCACTGACTCGCTGCGCTCGGTCGTTCGGCTGCGGCGAGCGGTATCAGCTCACTCAAAGGCGGTAATACG
GTTATCCACAGAATCAGGGGATAACGCAGGAAAGAACATGTGAGCAAAAGGCCAGCAAAAGGCCAGGAAC
CGTAAAAAGGCCGCGTTGCTGGCGTTTTTCCATAGGCTCCGCCCCCCTGACGAGCATCACAAAAATCGAC
GCTCAAGTCAGAGGTGGCGAAACCCGACAGGACTATAAAGATACCAGGCGTTTCCCCCTGGAAGCTCCCT
CGTGCGCTCTCCTGTTCCGACCCTGCCGCTTACCGGATACCTGTCCGCCTTTCTCCCTTCGGGAAGCGTG
GCGCTTTCTCATAGCTCACGCTGTAGGTATCTCAGTTCGGTGTAGGTCGTTCGCTCCAAGCTGGGCTGTG
TGCACGAACCCCCCGTTCAGCCCGACCGCTGCGCCTTATCCGGTAACTATCGTCTTGAGTCCAACCCGGT
AAGACACGACTTATCGCCACTGGCAGCAGCCACTGGTAACAGGATTAGCAGAGCGAGGTATGTAGGCGGT
GCTACAGAGTTCTTGAAGTGGTGGCCTAACTACGGCTACACTAGAAGAACAGTATTTGGTATCTGCGCTC
TGCTGAAGCCAGTTACCTTCGGAAAAAGAGTTGGTAGCTCTTGATCCGGCAAACAAACCACCGCTGGTAG
CGGTGGTTTTTTTGTTTGCAAGCAGCAGATTACGCGCAGAAAAAAAGGATCTCAAGAAGATCCTTTGATC
TTTTCTACGGGGTCTGACGCTCAGTGGAACGAAAACTCACGTTAAGGGATTTTGGTCATGAGATTATCAA
AAAGGATCTTCACCTAGATCCTTTTAAATTAAAAATGAAGTTTTAAATCAATCTAAAGTATATATGAGTA
AACTTGGTCTGACAGTTACCAATGCTTAATCAGTGAGGCACCTATCTCAGCGATCTGTCTATTTCGTTCA
TCCATAGTTGCCTGACTCCCCGTCGTGTAGATAACTACGATACGGGAGGGCTTACCATCTGGCCCCAGTG
CTGCAATGATACCGCGAGACCCACGCTCACCGGCTCCAGATTTATCAGCAATAAACCAGCCAGCCGGAAG
GGCCGAGCGCAGAAGTGGTCCTGCAACTTTATCCGCCTCCATCCAGTCTATTAATTGTTGCCGGGAAGCT
AGAGTAAGTAGTTCGCCAGTTAATAGTTTGCGCAACGTTGTTGCCATTGCTACAGGCATCGTGGTGTCAC
GCTCGTCGTTTGGTATGGCTTCATTCAGCTCCGGTTCCCAACGATCAAGGCGAGTTACATGATCCCCCAT
GTTGTGCAAAAAAGCGGTTAGCTCCTTCGGTCCTCCGATCGTTGTCAGAAGTAAGTTGGCCGCAGTGTTA
TCACTCATGGTTATGGCAGCACTGCATAATTCTCTTACTGTCATGCCATCCGTAAGATGCTTTTCTGTGA
CTGGTGAGTACTCAACCAAGTCATTCTGAGAATAGTGTATGCGGCGACCGAGTTGCTCTTGCCCGGCGTC
AATACGGGATAATACCGCGCCACATAGCAGAACTTTAAAAGTGCTCATCATTGGAAAACGTTCTTCGGGG
CGAAAACTCTCAAGGATCTTACCGCTGTTGAGATCCAGTTCGATGTAACCCACTCGTGCACCCAACTGAT
CTTCAGCATCTTTTACTTTCACCAGCGTTTCTGGGTGAGCAAAAACAGGAAGGCAAAATGCCGCAAAAAA
GGGAATAAGGGCGACACGGAAATGTTGAATACTCATACTCTTCCTTTTTCAATATTATTGAAGCATTTAT
CAGGGTTATTGTCTCATGAGCGGATACATATTTGAATGTATTTAGAAAAATAAACAAATAGGGGTTCCGC
GCACATTTCCCCGAAAAGTGCCACCTGACGTCTAAGAAACCATTATTATCATGACATTAACCTATAAAAA
TAGGCGTATCACGAGGCCCTTTCGTCTCGCGCGTTTCGGTGATGACGGTGAAAACCTCTGACACATGCAG
CTCCCGGAGACGGTCACAGCTTGTCTGTAAGCGGATGCCGGGAGCAGACAAGCCCGTCAGGGCGCGTCAG
CGGGTGTTGGCGGGTGTCGGGGCTGGCTTAACTATGCGGCATCAGAGCAGATTGTACTGAGAGTGCACCA
TATGGACATATTGTCGTTAGAACGCGGCTACAATTAATACATAACCTTATGTATCATACACATACG
